Addgene plasmid #27900: pUT1235-HQ858818
Depositing lab: John Gray & Erich Grotewold. Depositing organization: University of Toledo. Publication: GRASSIUS: a platform for comparative regulatory genomics across the grasses. Yilmaz A, Nishiyama MY Jr, Fuentes BG, Souza GM, Janies D, Gray J, Grotewold E. Plant Physiol. 2009 Jan;149(1):171-80. doi: 10.1104/pp.108.128579. Epub 2008 Nov 5. PubMed 18987217.
Backbone
  Vector backbone: pENTR/D
  Backbone manufacturer: Invitrogen
  Backbone size w/o insert (bp): 2580
  Vector type: Entry vector
Growth in bacteria
  Bacterial resistance: Kanamycin, 50 μg/mL
  Growth temperature: 37°C
  Growth strain: DH5alpha
  Growth instructions: E. coli Top10 (Invitrogen)
  Copy number: Low Copy
Gene/Insert
  Gene/Insert name: WRKY transcription factor encoded by Os03g0741400 LOC_Os03g53050
  Species: Oryza sativa (rice)
  Insert size (bp): 1161
  GenBank ID: HQ858818
  Cloning method: Restriction Enzyme
  Sequencing primers: 5′ M13 For; 3′ M13 Rev
Terms and licenses: Academic/Nonprofit Terms; Industry Terms: Not Available to Industry
Depositor comments: This CDS was amplified using PCR from a full length cDNA template from the OSIIEa, OSIIEb, and OSJNEa thru OSJNEf full length cDNA libraries generated by the Guoliang Wang lab at Ohio State University. The PCR product omitted the stop codon. The PCR product was cloned into a Gateway pENTR/D entry vector. Further information on this gene may be obtained at www.grassius.org using the Genbank number. (The second half of the plasmid name is the Genbank Number for the sequence of the insert)
How to cite: pUT1235-HQ858818 was a gift from John Gray & Erich Grotewold (Addgene plasmid # 27900 ; http://n2t.net/addgene:27900 ; RRID:Addgene_27900)
