[The description below was written by a language model from this plasmid's Addgene catalogue record and pLannotate feature annotations shown in this document.]
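Description:
pUT1235-HQ858818 is a Gateway entry clone built on the Invitrogen pENTR/D backbone, carrying the coding sequence of a rice (Oryza sativa) WRKY transcription factor encoded by locus Os03g0741400 / LOC_Os03g53050. The plasmid is 3,741 nt in the depositor's full sequence, consistent with a 2,580 bp backbone plus a 1,161 bp insert. It is maintained in E. coli under kanamycin selection through an aminoglycoside phosphotransferase (KanR) gene and replicates from a ColE1/pUC-type origin. The annotation describes this origin as high-copy, whereas the catalogue entry lists the plasmid as low copy. Upstream rrnB T1 and T2 terminators insulate the cloning region from read-through transcription, and the short lacI and lacZα matches appear to be backbone remnants rather than functional genes.

The 1,161 bp open reading frame sits between attL1 and attL2, so it can be transferred by an LR Clonase reaction into any attR-containing destination vector. The automated annotation labels the CDS by similarity to maize WRKY1, a W-box-binding transcription factor, but the catalogue record identifies the insert as the rice gene. The CDS was PCR-amplified from a full-length rice cDNA library template with the stop codon omitted, which permits in-frame C-terminal fusions to tags or reporters supplied by the destination vector. No promoter drives the insert in its sense orientation in this entry clone. The only annotated promoter is a T7 promoter just beyond attL2, on the opposite strand and pointing back toward the insert. The clone belongs to a collection of grass transcription factor ORFs associated with a comparative regulatory genomics resource. It serves as a source for generating expression constructs to study the function of this WRKY protein.
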