Features (pLannotate 1.2.2; 10 found; start..end, strand, type, name):
      1..100     +  protein_bind   attL1: mutant version of attL; recombination site for the Gateway® LR reaction LR Clonase™
    121..1281    +  CDS            WRKY1_MAIZE: Experimental evidence at protein level: Swiss-Prot protein existence level 1. Transcription factor. Interacts specifically with the W box (5'-(T)TGAC[CT]-3'), a frequently occurring elicitor-responsive cis- acting element (By similarity). From Zea mays (Maize).
   1298..1397    -  protein_bind   attL2: mutant version of attL; recombination site for the Gateway® LR reaction LR Clonase™
   1415..1433    -  promoter       T7 promoter: promoter for bacteriophage T7 RNA polymerase
   1567..2376    +  CDS            KanR: aminoglycoside phosphotransferase; aph(3')-Ia; confers resistance to kanamycin in bacteria or G418 (Geneticin®) in eukaryotes
   2523..3111    +  rep_origin     ori: high-copy-number ColE1/pMB1/pBR322/pUC origin of replication
   3294..3386    +  CDS            lacI (fragment): lac repressor; lacI; The lac repressor binds to the lac operator to inhibit transcription in E. coli. This inhibition can be relieved by adding lactose or isopropyl-β-D-thiogalactopyranoside (IPTG).
   3441..3468    -  terminator     rrnB T2 terminator: transcription terminator T2 from the E. coli rrnB gene
   3600..3643    +  terminator     rrnB T1 terminator: Escherichia coli rrnB; transcription terminator T1 from the E. coli rrnB gene
   3690..3726    -  CDS            lacZα (fragment): LacZα fragment of β-galactosidase; lacZ fragment
>Addgene plasmid #27900 | pUT1235-HQ858818 | depositor full sequence | sequence record 13174 | Author sequence
CAAATAATGATTTTATTTTGACTGATAGTGACCTGTTCGTTGCAACAAATTGATGAGCAATGCTTTTTTA
TAATGCCAACTTTGTACAAAAAAGCAGGCTCCGCGGCCGCCCCCTTCACCATGGAGGGGATGGAGGAAGC
AAACAGGGAGGCAGTGCAGAGCTGTCACAGGGTGCTCACCCTCCTCTCCAGCCCCCATAGCCAGCTTGTC
CCTAACAAGGATCTCGCGGCGGCTACGGGAGAGGCTGTTGCAAAGTTCTGCTCCGTGGCATCCAGGCTGA
ACAATGGCAATGGCCTCCAGGGCCATGCCCGGGTTAGAAAGATCAAGAAGCCCTTGCCTATCTTTGATAG
CAACCTCTTTTTGGAGAGCCCTGCACTGGCTGTGGCGATGGCAGCCAAGACACCTAACTCGAGTCCGATC
ACTAGCCTCCAGCTGTTTCCGAGGTACCATCAGATGGAGGGCTCTTCTTCAAAGGATCCTGTTAGGATCC
CTGCCCAATTCCCCAAAAGGTTGCTTCTAGATAACCCTGCGGTTGATTCGGATGGGCCATCACGGGGGCC
ACCGCTCCAGCTCATCCAGCCGGTGTCTGTTGCGCCCCCAGCTGGAACGCCTCACCCGGCATTGCCTTCG
GCGCATCTTCATTTCATCCAGCAGCATCAGAGCTACCAGAGGTTTCAGCTCATGCAGCAGATGAAGATGC
AGAGTGAGATGATAAAGAGGAGTGGCCTTGGTGAACAGGGTGGTAGCAATGGTGGTGGTAAGGGTGTTAA
TCTCAAGTTTGACAGTTCTAATTGCACGGCATCATCCTCCCGTTCATTCTTGTCGTCTCTGAGTATGGAG
GGGAGCATTGCGAGTTTGGACGGTAGCCGCTCCAGTCGTCCATTCCAGCTAGTTAGTGGGTCACAGACGT
CAAGCACTCCAGAGTTAGGCCTCATGCAGAGGAGGAGGTGCACTGGTAGGGAGGATGGTAGTGGACGATG
CACAACTGGGAGCCGATGTCACTGTGCGAAGAAAAGGAAGCTGAGGATAAGGAGGTCTATCAAAGTCCCT
GCAATCAGTAATAAGGTTGCTGACATTCCAGCTGATGAGTTCTCATGGAGGAAGTATGGACAGAAGCCAA
TAAAAGGATCCCCACATCCTAGGGGTTACTATAAGTGTAGCAGTGTAAGAGGATGCCCAGCCAGGAAGCA
TGTTGAGAGGTGCGTCGACGACCCCTCGATGTTGATTGTTACCTATGAAGGTGATCACAATCACAACCGG
GTCCTAGCTGCCCAGCCAGCCAAGGGTGGGCGCGCCGACCCAGCTTTCTTGTACAAAGTTGGCATTATAA
GAAAGCATTGCTTATCAATTTGTTGCAACGAACAGGTCACTATCAGTCAAAATAAAATCATTATTTGCCA
TCCAGCTGATATCCCCTATAGTGAGTCGTATTACATGGTCATAGCTGTTTCCTGGCAGCTCTGGCCCGTG
TCTCAAAATCTCTGATGTTACATTGCACAAGATAAAAATATATCATCATGAACAATAAAACTGTCTGCTT
ACATAAACAGTAATACAAGGGGTGTTATGAGCCATATTCAACGGGAAACGTCGAGGCCGCGATTAAATTC
CAACATGGATGCTGATTTATATGGGTATAAATGGGCTCGCGATAATGTCGGGCAATCAGGTGCGACAATC
TATCGCTTGTATGGGAAGCCCGATGCGCCAGAGTTGTTTCTGAAACATGGCAAAGGTAGCGTTGCCAATG
ATGTTACAGATGAGATGGTCAGACTAAACTGGCTGACGGAATTTATGCCTCTTCCGACCATCAAGCATTT
TATCCGTACTCCTGATGATGCATGGTTACTCACCACTGCGATCCCCGGAAAAACAGCATTCCAGGTATTA
GAAGAATATCCTGATTCAGGTGAAAATATTGTTGATGCGCTGGCAGTGTTCCTGCGCCGGTTGCATTCGA
TTCCTGTTTGTAATTGTCCTTTTAACAGCGATCGCGTATTTCGTCTCGCTCAGGCGCAATCACGAATGAA
TAACGGTTTGGTTGATGCGAGTGATTTTGATGACGAGCGTAATGGCTGGCCTGTTGAACAAGTCTGGAAA
GAAATGCATAAACTTTTGCCATTCTCACCGGATTCAGTCGTCACTCATGGTGATTTCTCACTTGATAACC
TTATTTTTGACGAGGGGAAATTAATAGGTTGTATTGATGTTGGACGAGTCGGAATCGCAGACCGATACCA
GGATCTTGCCATCCTATGGAACTGCCTCGGTGAGTTTTCTCCTTCATTACAGAAACGGCTTTTTCAAAAA
TATGGTATTGATAATCCTGATATGAATAAATTGCAGTTTCATTTGATGCTCGATGAGTTTTTCTAATCAG
AATTGGTTAATTGGTTGTAACACTGGCAGAGCATTACGCTGACTTGACGGGACGGCGCAAGCTCATGACC
AAAATCCCTTAACGTGAGTTACGCGTCGTTCCACTGAGCGTCAGACCCCGTAGAAAAGATCAAAGGATCT
TCTTGAGATCCTTTTTTTCTGCGCGTAATCTGCTGCTTGCAAACAAAAAAACCACCGCTACCAGCGGTGG
TTTGTTTGCCGGATCAAGAGCTACCAACTCTTTTTCCGAAGGTAACTGGCTTCAGCAGAGCGCAGATACC
AAATACTGTCCTTCTAGTGTAGCCGTAGTTAGGCCACCACTTCAAGAACTCTGTAGCACCGCCTACATAC
CTCGCTCTGCTAATCCTGTTACCAGTGGCTGCTGCCAGTGGCGATAAGTCGTGTCTTACCGGGTTGGACT
CAAGACGATAGTTACCGGATAAGGCGCAGCGGTCGGGCTGAACGGGGGGTTCGTGCACACAGCCCAGCTT
GGAGCGAACGACCTACACCGAACTGAGATACCTACAGCGTGAGCATTGAGAAAGCGCCACGCTTCCCGAA
GGGAGAAAGGCGGACAGGTATCCGGTAAGCGGCAGGGTCGGAACAGGAGAGCGCACGAGGGAGCTTCCAG
GGGGAAACGCCTGGTATCTTTATAGTCCTGTCGGGTTTCGCCACCTCTGACTTGAGCGTCGATTTTTGTG
ATGCTCGTCAGGGGGGCGGAGCCTATGGAAAAACGCCAGCAACGCGGCCTTTTTACGGTTCCTGGCCTTT
TGCTGGCCTTTTGCTCACATGTTCTTTCCTGCGTTATCCCCTGATTCTGTGGATAACCGTATTACCGCCT
TTGAGTGAGCTGATACCGCTCGCCGCAGCCGAACGACCGAGCGCAGCGAGTCAGTGAGCGAGGAAGCGGA
AGAGCGCCCAATACGCAAACCGCCTCTCCCCGCGCGTTGGCCGATTCATTAATGCAGCTGGCACGACAGG
TTTCCCGACTGGAAAGCGGGCAGTGAGCGCAACGCAATTAATACGCGTACCGCTAGCCAGGAAGAGTTTG
TAGAAACGCAAAAAGGCCATCCGTCAGGATGGCCTTCTGCTTAGTTTGATGCCTGGCAGTTTATGGCGGG
CGTCCTGCCCGCCACCCTCCGGGCCGTTGCTTCACAACGTTCAAATCCGCTCCCGGCGGATTTGTCCTAC
TCAGGAGAGCGTTCACCGACAAACAACAGATAAAACGAAAGGCCCAGTCTTCCGACTGAGCCTTTCGTTT
TATTTGATGCCTGGCAGTTCCCTACTCTCGCGTTAACGCTAGCATGGATGTTTTCCCAGTCACGACGTTG
TAAAACGACGGCCAGTCTTAAGCTCGGGCCC
