>Addgene plasmid #27900 | pUT1235-HQ858818 | addgene partial sequence | sequence record 34190 | 27900 with M13pUC-fwd
ATGATTTTATTTTGACTGATAGTGACCTGTTCGTTGCAACAAATTGATGAGCAATGCTTTTTTATAATGC
CAACTTTGTACAAAAAAGCAGGCTCCGCGGCCGCCCCCTTCACCATGGAGGGGATGGAGGAAGCAAACAG
GGAGGCAGTGCAGAGCTGTCACAGGGTGCTCACCCTCCTCTCCAGCCCCCATAGCCAGCTTGTCCCTAAC
AAGGATCTCGCGGCGGCTACGGGAGAGGCTGTTGCAAAGTTCTGCTCCGTGGCATCCAGGCTGAACAATG
GCAATGGCCTCCAGGGCCATGCCCGGGTTAGAAAGATCAAGAAGCCCTTGCCTATCTTTGATAGCAACCT
CTTTTTGGAGAGCCCTGCACTGGCTGTGGCGATGGCAGCCAAGACACCTAACTCGAGTCCGATCACTAGC
CTCCAGCTGTTTCCGAGGTACCATCAGATGGAGGGCTCTTCTTCAAAGGATCCTGTTAGGATCCCTGCCC
AATTCCCCAAAAGGTTGCTTCTAGATAACCCTGCGGTTGATTCGGATGGGCCATCACGGGGGCCACCGCT
CCAGCTCATCCAGCCGGTGTCTGTTGCGCCCCCAGCTGGAACGCCTCACCCGGCATTGCCTTCGGCGCAT
CTTCATTTCATCCAGCAGCATCAGAGCTACCAGAGGTTTCAGCTCATGCAGCAGATGAAGATGCAGAGTG
AGATGATAAAGAGGAGTGGCCTTGGTGAACAGGGTGGTAGCAATGGTGGTGGTAAGGGTGTTAATCTCAA
GTTTGACAGTTCTAATTGCACGGCATCATCCTCCCGTTCATTCTTGTCGTCTCTGAGTATGGAGGGGAGC
ATTGCGAGTTTGGACGGTAGCCGCTCCAGTCGTCCATTCCAGCTAGTTAGTGGGTCACAGA
